>Addgene plasmid #184026 | pcDNA HA-Gnat1 WT-3UTR | addgene full sequence | sequence record 362473 | Addgene NGS Result
GACGGATCGGGAGATCTCCCGATCCCCTATGGTGCACTCTCAGTACAATCTGCTCTGATGCCGCATAGTT
AAGCCAGTATCTGCTCCCTGCTTGTGTGTTGGAGGTCGCTGAGTAGTGCGCGAGCAAAATTTAAGCTACA
ACAAGGCAAGGCTTGACCGACAATTGCATGAAGAATCTGCTTAGGGTTAGGCGTTTTGCGCTGCTTCGCG
ATGTACGGGCCAGATATACGCGTTGACATTGATTATTGACTAGTTATTAATAGTAATCAATTACGGGGTC
ATTAGTTCATAGCCCATATATGGAGTTCCGCGTTACATAACTTACGGTAAATGGCCCGCCTGGCTGACCG
CCCAACGACCCCCGCCCATTGACGTCAATAATGACGTATGTTCCCATAGTAACGCCAATAGGGACTTTCC
ATTGACGTCAATGGGTGGAGTATTTACGGTAAACTGCCCACTTGGCAGTACATCAAGTGTATCATATGCC
AAGTACGCCCCCTATTGACGTCAATGACGGTAAATGGCCCGCCTGGCATTATGCCCAGTACATGACCTTA
TGGGACTTTCCTACTTGGCAGTACATCTACGTATTAGTCATCGCTATTACCATGGTGATGCGGTTTTGGC
AGTACATCAATGGGCGTGGATAGCGGTTTGACTCACGGGGATTTCCAAGTCTCCACCCCATTGACGTCAA
TGGGAGTTTGTTTTGGCACCAAAATCAACGGGACTTTCCAAAATGTCGTAACAACTCCGCCCCATTGACG
CAAATGGGCGGTAGGCGTGTACGGTGGGAGGTCTATATAAGCAGAGCTCTCTGGCTAACTAGAGAACCCA
CTGCTTACTGGCTTATCGAAATTAATACGACTCACTATAGGGAGACCCAAGCTGGTGCTGGGACCATGTA
CCCATACGACGTACCAGATTACGCTGGGGCTGGGGCCAGCGCTGAGGAGAAGCACTCCAGAGAGCTGGAG
AAGAAGCTGAAAGAGGATGCTGAGAAGGATGCCCGCACTGTGAAACTGCTGCTTCTGGGTGCCGGTGAAT
CCGGGAAGAGCACTATTGTCAAACAGATGAAGATTATCCACCAGGACGGGTATTCGCTGGAGGAATGCCT
CGAGTTCATTGCCATCATCTACGGCAACACTCTGCAGTCCATCCTGGCCATCGTTCGGGCTATGACCACG
CTCAACATTCAGTATGGAGATTCAGCCCGGCAGGATGATGCCCGGAAGCTCATGCACATGGCAGATACTA
TTGAGGAAGGCACAATGCCCAAGGAGATGTCAGACATCATTCAGCGCTTGTGGAAGGACTCGGGTATCCA
AGCTTGCTTTGACCGAGCCTCAGAATACCAGCTCAATGACTCCGCCGGCTACTATCTCTCAGACCTAGAG
CGTCTGGTGACTCCAGGATATGTGCCCACTGAGCAGGACGTGTTGCGTTCTCGTGTCAAAACCACTGGTA
TTATCGAGACTCAATTCTCCTTCAAGGACCTCAACTTCAGAATGTTCGATGTGGGCGGGCAGCGTTCCGA
GCGCAAAAAGTGGATCCACTGCTTTGAGGGTGTGACGTGCATCATTTTCATCGCTGCGCTGAGCGCTTAC
GACATGGTGCTGGTGGAGGACGACGAAGTGAACCGAATGCACGAGAGCCTGCACCTGTTCAACAGCATCT
GCAATCATCGCTACTTCGCCACAACGTCTATCGTGCTCTTCCTCAACAAGAAGGACGTTTTCTCCGAGAA
GATAAAAAAGGCACACCTCAGCATCTGCTTCCCCGACTACGATGGACCTAACACTTACGAGGATGCCGGC
AACTACATCAAAGTGCAGTTCCTGGAGCTTAACATGCGACGTGATGTGAAGGAGATCTATTCCCACATGA
CGTGCGCTACCGACACACAGAACGTCAAGTTTGTCTTTGACGCTGTCACCGACATTATCATCAAGGAGAA
CCTCAAAGACTGCGGGCTCTTCTGAGGTACCTGAATTCAGGTGTGTCTCTTGCCCTGAGATTCTGTAGCC
CTGCAGCCCTGTAGCCCTGTAGTCCCCTCAAATACCGTCCTTTCCACAAGCTGCTGCTCTTGTAGCCACA
CACCCAAAGGCATGAGGCTTGCAGTGCAGACCCTCCCCCAAGTACCCAACTCGACCCTGCTTTTCACCGC
CTGGCTGCACTGGCCTCTTGGACCTACAGCAGCCAGCCTGAGCTAGGACACCTCAGGACTTGGGACAGCT
GGAACTCACAGTGACTCAGCAGTGCCCTAGTGACCCGTCTGTCTCCAGCCTCTTCTGCTACCCCCAGCAG
CAGCAGCAGCTCACCAGCAGATCCCCATTCCACAAACAGCCCTCCCTCACCAGTTTCCACGAAGGACTTG
AGGTATCCCTCCCTCAAGCAGTAGGCCGGTCCAGCCTGCTACCTGCATATGACAAGTCCAACACGTGTCC
ACCCAGTGGTTAGTGACTGTCCCTCCCAGTAGCCTGAGGACTCCAAAGTCCAAGCTCTGGTTTTTGAAGC
CTCGTATAGAGAAGTGAGTGACTTTGACGTGGGTGCCAGGGAAAGAAAGACACAAGCCAAACCCATTCCC
GAACATCAGACTCAGGGTTTCTCCAGTCCCTTCTCCCTCTGGGTCTTGCCCCTCTGTCCTTGGACACTTC
CACACCACACCTCATCCACCCACACACAATACTCAGGGCTGGCTGGTCAAGGTATGCTGTATTGAAGGAG
GGTATTATTGACATAGCTATGACCAATAATGAAGCCATGCTGAGGGGTGGCTCAGAGCAGAGTCCAACCC
CTATTGATCAACCATGGGCAAAGAATATCCCATGTGAGGTTACAGGCAATTCCATGTGACCATGTTGTCC
CTCCTGATTCAGGGCCCATTCCTTAGGAGGGAGAACTGAAAACCAGGCCTAAACCATTAGAGACAATGTC
CCCCAACCCCCAGCCACTTCTACAACCTTTGCTTAAGCCTGTGGACCAGAGCCAGTGCTGCTGGAAGAGG
CAAGATGCTTCTGGACAGCAAGACTAGGGCACAACCTCTCCCTCCCTTAGCTAGCTGCAGACTCAGCAAT
AAACCTTTGCACCAGGTCTAGAGGGCCCGTTTAAACCCGCTGATCAGCCTCGACTGTGCCTTCTAGTTGC
CAGCCATCTGTTGTTTGCCCCTCCCCCGTGCCTTCCTTGACCCTGGAAGGTGCCACTCCCACTGTCCTTT
CCTAATAAAATGAGGAAATTGCATCGCATTGTCTGAGTAGGTGTCATTCTATTCTGGGGGGTGGGGTGGG
GCAGGACAGCAAGGGGGAGGATTGGGAAGACAATAGCAGGCATGCTGGGGATGCGGTGGGCTCTATGGCT
TCTGAGGCGGAAAGAACCAGCTGGGGCTCTAGGGGGTATCCCC
[124 nt withheld, positions 3404-3527]
C
[91 nt withheld, positions 3529-3619]
A
[49 nt withheld, positions 3621-3669]
CCTTTGACGTTGGAGTCCACGTTCTTT
[37 nt withheld, positions 3697-3733]
ACCCTATCTCGGTCTATTCTTTTGATTTATAAGGGATTTTGCCGATTTCGGCCTATTGGTTAAAAAATGA
GCTGATTTAACAAAAATTTAACGCGAATTAATTCTGTGGAATGTGTGTCAGTTAGGGTGTGGAAAGTCCC
CAGGCTCCCCAGCAGGCAGAAGTATGCAAAGCATGCATCTCAATTAGTCAGCAACCAGGTGTGGAAAGTC
CCCAGGCTCCCCAGCAGGCAGAAGTATGCAAAGCATGCATCTCAATTAGTCAGCAACCATAGTCCCGCCC
CTAACTCCGCCCATCCCGCCCCTAACTCCGCCCAGTTCCGCCCATTCTCCGCCCCATGGCTGACTAATTT
TTTTTATTTATGCAGAGGCCGAGGCCGCCTCTGCCTCTGAGCTATTCCAGAAGTAGTGAGGAGGCTTTTT
TGGAGGCCTAGGCTTTTGCAAAAAGCTCCCGGGAGCTTGTATATCCATTTTCGGATCTGATCAAGAGACA
GGATGAGGATCGTTTCGCATGATTGAACAAGATGGATTGCACGCAGGTTCTCCGGCCGCTTGGGTGGAGA
GGCTATTCGGCTATGACTGGGCACAACAGACAATCGGCTGCTCTGATGCCGCCGTGTTCCGGCTGTCAGC
GCAGGGGCGCCCGGTTCTTTTTGTCAAGACCGACCTGTCCGGTGCCCTGAATGAACTGCAGGACGAGGCA
GCGCGGCTATCGTGGCTGGCCACGACGGGCGTTCCTTGCGCAGCTGTGCTCGACGTTGTCACTGAAGCGG
GAAGGGACTGGCTGCTATTGGGCGAAGTGCCGGGGCAGGATCTCCTGTCATCTCACCTTGCTCCTGCCGA
GAAAGTATCCATCATGGCTGATGCAATGCGGCGGCTGCATACGCTTGATCCGGCTACCTGCCCATTCGAC
CACCAAGCGAAACATCGCATCGAGCGAGCACGTACTCGGATGGAAGCCGGTCTTGTCGATCAGGATGATC
TGGACGAAGAGCATCAGGGGCTCGCGCCAGCCGAACTGTTCGCCAGGCTCAAGGCGCGCATGCCCGACGG
CGAGGATCTCGTCGTGACCCATGGCGATGCCTGCTTGCCGAATATCATGGTGGAAAATGGCCGCTTTTCT
GGATTCATCGACTGTGGCCGGCTGGGTGTGGCGGACCGCTATCAGGACATAGCGTTGGCTACCCGTGATA
TTGCTGAAGAGCTTGGCGGCGAATGGGCTGACCGCTTCCTCGTGCTTTACGGTATCGCCGCTCCCGATTC
GCAGCGCATCGCCTTCTATCGCCTTCTTGACGAGTTCTTCTGAGCGGGACTCTGGGGTTCGAAATGACCG
ACCAAGCGACGCCCAACCTGCCATCACGAGATTTCGATTCCACCGCCGCCTTCTATGAAAGGTTGGGCTT
CGGAATCGTTTTCCGGGACGCCGGCTGGATGATCCTCCAGCGCGGGGATCTCATGCTGGAGTTCTTCGCC
CACCCCAACTTGTTTATTGCAGCTTATAATGGTTACAAATAAAGCAATAGCATCACAAATTTCACAAATA
AAGCATTTTTTTCACTGCATTCTAGTTGTGGTTTGTCCAAACTCATCAATGTATCTTATCATGTCTGTAT
ACCGTCGACCTCTAGCTAGAGCTTGGCGTAATCATGGTCATAGCTGTTTCCTGTGTGAAATTGTTATCCG
CTCACAATTCCACACAACATACGAGCCGGAAGCATAAAGTGTAAAGCCTGGGGTGCCTAATGAGTGAGCT
AACTCACATTAATTGCGTTGCGCTCACTGCCCGCTTTCCAGTCGGGAAACCTGTCGTGCCAGCTGCATTA
ATGAATCGGCCAACGCGCGGGGAGAGGCGGTTTGCGTATTGGGCGCTCTTCCGCTTCCTCGCTCACTGAC
TCGCTGCGCTCGGTCGTTCGGCTGCGGCGAGCGGTATCAGCTCACTCAAAGGCGGTAATACGGTTATCCA
CAGAATCAGGGGATAACGCAGGAAAGAACATGTGAGCAAAAGGCCAGCAAAAGGCCAGGAACCGTAAAAA
GGCCGCGTTGCTGGCGTTTTTCCATAGGCTCCGCCCCCCTGACGAGCATCACAAAAATCGACGCTCAAGT
CAGAGGTGGCGAAACCCGACAGGACTATAAAGATACCAGGCGTTTCCCCCTGGAAGCTCCCTCGTGCGCT
CTCCTGTTCCGACCCTGCCGCTTACCGGATACCTGTCCGCCTTTCTCCCTTCGGGAAGCGTGGCGCTTTC
TCATAGCTCACGCTGTAGGTATCTCAGTTCGGTGTAGGTCGTTCGCTCCAAGCTGGGCTGTGTGCACGAA
CCCCCCGTTCAGCCCGACCGCTGCGCCTTATCCGGTAACTATCGTCTTGAGTCCAACCCGGTAAGACACG
ACTTATCGCCACTGGCAGCAGCCACTGGTAACAGGATTAGCAGAGCGAGGTATGTAGGCGGTGCTACAGA
GTTCTTGAAGTGGTGGCCTAACTACGGCTACACTAGAAGAACAGTATTTGGTATCTGCGCTCTGCTGAAG
CCAGTTACCTTCGGAAAAAGAGTTGGTAGCTCTTGATCCGGCAAACAAACCACCGCTGGTAGCGGTGGTT
TTTTTGTTTGCAAGCAGCAGATTACGCGCAGAAAAAAAGGATCTCAAGAAGATCCTTTGATCTTTTCTAC
GGGGTCTGACGCTCAGTGGAACGAAAACTCACGTTAAGGGATTTTGGTCATGAGATTATCAAAAAGGATC
TTCACCTAGATCCTTTTAAATTAAAAATGAAGTTTTAAATCAATCTAAAGTATATATGAGTAAACTTGGT
CTGACAGTTACCAATGCTTAATCAGTGAGGCACCTATCTCAGCGATCTGTCTATTTCGTTCATCCATAGT
TGCCTGACTCCCCGTCGTGTAGATAACTACGATACGGGAGGGCTTACCATCTGGCCCCAGTGCTGCAATG
ATACCGCGAGACCCACGCTCACCGGCTCCAGATTTATCAGCAATAAACCAGCCAGCCGGAAGGGCCGAGC
GCAGAAGTGGTCCTGCAACTTTATCCGCCTCCATCCAGTCTATTAATTGTTGCCGGGAAGCTAGAGTAAG
TAGTTCGCCAGTTAATAGTTTGCGCAACGTTGTTGCCATTGCTACAGGCATCGTGGTGTCACGCTCGTCG
TTTGGTATGGCTTCATTCAGCTCCGGTTCCCAACGATCAAGGCGAGTTACATGATCCCCCATGTTGTGCA
AAAAAGCGGTTAGCTCCTTCGGTCCTCCGATCGTTGTCAGAAGTAAGTTGGCCGCAGTGTTATCACTCAT
GGTTATGGCAGCACTGCATAATTCTCTTACTGTCATGCCATCCGTAAGATGCTTTTCTGTGACTGGTGAG
TACTCAACCAAGTCATTCTGAGAATAGTGTATGCGGCGACCGAGTTGCTCTTGCCCGGCGTCAATACGGG
ATAATACCGCGCCACATAGCAGAACTTTAAAAGTGCTCATCATTGGAAAACGTTCTTCGGGGCGAAAACT
CTCAAGGATCTTACCGCTGTTGAGATCCAGTTCGATGTAACCCACTCGTGCACCCAACTGATCTTCAGCA
TCTTTTACTTTCACCAGCGTTTCTGGGTGAGCAAAAACAGGAAGGCAAAATGCCGCAAAAAAGGGAATAA
GGGCGACACGGAAATGTTGAATACTCATACTCTTCCTTTTTCAATATTATTGAAGCATTTATCAGGGTTA
TTGTCTCATGAGCGGATACATATTTGAATGTATTTAGAAAAATAAACAAATAGGGGTTCCGCGCACATTT
CCCCGAAAAGTGCCACCTGACGTC
Features (pLannotate 1.2.2; 21 found; start..end, strand, type, name):
     28..80      -  misc_feature   bom (fragment): basis of mobility region from pBR322
    235..614     +  enhancer       CMV enhancer: human cytomegalovirus immediate early enhancer
    615..818     +  promoter       CMV promoter: human cytomegalovirus (CMV) immediate early promoter
    814..847     +  LTR            5' LTR (truncated) (fragment): truncated 5' long terminal repeat (LTR) from HIV-1
    863..881     +  promoter       T7 promoter: promoter for bacteriophage T7 RNA polymerase
    909..935     +  CDS            HA: HA (human influenza hemagglutinin) epitope tag
    936..1982    +  CDS            Gnat1: GNAT1_MOUSE - Also known as Gnat-1. Experimental evidence at protein level: Swiss-Prot protein existence level 1. Functions as signal transducer for the rod photoreceptor RHO. Required for normal RHO-mediated light perception by the retina (By similarity). Guanine nucleotide-binding proteins (G proteins) function as transducers downstream of G protein-coupled receptors (GPCRs), such as the photoreceptor RHO. The alpha chain contains the guanine nucleotide binding site and alternates between an active, GTP-bound state and an inactive, GDP-bound state. Activated RHO promotes GDP release and GTP
   3134..3358    +  polyA_signal   bGH poly(A) signal: bovine growth hormone polyadenylation signal
   3362..3383    +  promoter       SV40 promoter (fragment): SV40 enhancer and early promoter
   3404..3832    +  rep_origin     f1 ori (sequence partly withheld): f1 bacteriophage origin of replication; arrow indicates direction of (+) strand synthesis
   3846..4175    +  promoter       SV40 promoter: SV40 enhancer and early promoter
   4242..5033    +  CDS            neo: KKA2_KLEPN - Also known as kan, nptII. Experimental evidence at protein level: Swiss-Prot protein existence level 1. Resistance to kanamycin, neomycin, paromomycin, ribostamycin, butirosin and gentamicin B. From Klebsiella pneumoniae.
   5057..5215    +  CDS            ble (fragment): BLE_KLEPN - Experimental evidence at protein level: Swiss-Prot protein existence level 1. Binding protein with a strong affinity to the bleomycin family of antibiotics. Binds to CL990; an antimitotic-antibiotic compound. From Klebsiella pneumoniae.
   5210..5331    +  polyA_signal   SV40 poly(A) signal: SV40 polyadenylation signal
   5404..5420    -  protein_bind   lac operator: The lac repressor binds to the lac operator to inhibit transcription in E. coli. This inhibition can be relieved by adding lactose or isopropyl-β-D-thiogalactopyranoside (IPTG). lac repressor encoded by lacI
   5428..5458    -  promoter       lac promoter: promoter for the E. coli lac operon
   5473..5494    -  protein_bind   CAP binding site: CAP binding activates transcription in the presence of cAMP. E. coli catabolite activator protein
   5507..5599    -  CDS            lacI (fragment): lac repressor; lacI; The lac repressor binds to the lac operator to inhibit transcription in E. coli. This inhibition can be relieved by adding lactose or isopropyl-β-D-thiogalactopyranoside (IPTG).
   5782..6370    -  rep_origin     ori: high-copy-number ColE1/pMB1/pBR322/pUC origin of replication
   6541..7401    -  CDS            AmpR: β-lactamase; bla; confers resistance to ampicillin, carbenicillin, and related antibiotics
   7402..7506    -  promoter       AmpR promoter: bla
