[The description below was written by a language model from this plasmid's Addgene catalogue record and pLannotate feature annotations shown in this document.]
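Description:
pcDNA HA-Gnat1 WT-3UTR is a 7,537 nt mammalian expression plasmid built on the Invitrogen pcDNA3.1(+) backbone. It is propagated in E. coli as a high-copy plasmid through a ColE1/pUC-type origin and selected with ampicillin via the β-lactamase gene and its own promoter. The backbone also carries an f1 phage origin and an SV40 early promoter-driven neomycin phosphotransferase cassette ending in an SV40 poly(A) signal, which can provide G418 selection in mammalian cells. Several short annotations in the feature table (fragments of an HIV-1 LTR, ble, lacI, bom and a second SV40 promoter piece) are partial matches rather than functional parts, most likely reflecting residual backbone sequence.

The payload is the mouse Gnat1 cDNA, encoding the alpha subunit of rod transducin, the G protein that relays signalling from rhodopsin in rod photoreceptors. An HA epitope tag is fused directly to the N-terminus of the coding sequence for antibody detection. Transcription is driven by the human CMV immediate early enhancer and promoter, with a T7 promoter just upstream of the insert, and is terminated by the bovine growth hormone poly(A) signal. Roughly 1.1 kb of unannotated sequence lies between the end of the Gnat1 coding region and the bGH signal, consistent with the stated inclusion of the full-length, wild-type Gnat1 3' UTR. The insert derives from an MGC cDNA clone and was introduced by Gibson assembly, destroying the flanking NheI and XhoI sites.

Retaining the native 3' UTR lets the construct report on post-transcriptional regulation acting through that region. The associated work concerns control of photoreceptor protein expression by the Musashi RNA-binding proteins.
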