Addgene plasmid #184026: pcDNA HA-Gnat1 WT-3UTR
Purpose: Expresses mouse Gnat1 protein with N-terminal HA tag from cDNA that contains the full length 3'-UTR
Depositing lab: Peter Stoilov. Depositing organization: West Virginia State University. Publication: The Musashi proteins direct post-transcriptional control of protein expression and alternate exon splicing in vertebrate photoreceptors. Matalkah F, Jeong B, Sheridan M, Horstick E, Ramamurthy V, Stoilov P. Commun Biol. 2022 Sep 24;5(1):1011. doi: 10.1038/s42003-022-03990-w. PubMed 36153373.
Backbone
  Vector backbone: pcDNA3.1(+)
  Backbone manufacturer: Invitrogen
  Vector type: Mammalian Expression
Growth in bacteria
  Bacterial resistance: Ampicillin, 100 μg/mL
  Growth temperature: 37°C
  Growth strain: DH5alpha
  Copy number: High Copy
Gene/Insert
  Gene/Insert name: Gnat1
  Species: M. musculus (mouse)
  Entrez Gene: Gnat1 (a.k.a. Gnat-1, Ird1, Ird2, Tralpha, irdc, irdr, transducin)
  Promoter: CMV
  Tag / fusion protein: HA (N terminal on insert)
  Cloning method: Gibson Cloning
  Sequencing primers: 5′ T7; 3′ pcDNA3.1/BGH reverse priming site
Resource information
  A portion of this plasmid was derived from a plasmid made by: Derived from MGC clone ID 6490797
Terms and licenses: Academic/Nonprofit Terms; Industry Terms: Not Available to Industry
Depositor comments: 5' Cloning Site: NheI (destroyed during cloning), 3' Cloning Site: XhoI (destroyed during cloning). Please visit https://www.biorxiv.org/content/10.1101/2022.03.09.483688v1 for bioRxiv preprint.
How to cite: pcDNA HA-Gnat1 WT-3UTR was a gift from Peter Stoilov (Addgene plasmid # 184026 ; http://n2t.net/addgene:184026 ; RRID:Addgene_184026)
